>Addgene plasmid #36233 | pCY 3090-06 | depositor full sequence | sequence record 47103 | pCY 3090-06 sequence 4443 bps
GAACGCGGCCGCCAGCTGAAGCTTCGTACGCTGCAGGTCGACGGATCCCCGGGCTTAAGATCGGTGACGG
TGCTGGTTTAATTAACATGGTGAGCAAGGGCGAGGAGGATAACATGGCCATCATCAAGGAGTTCATGCGC
TTCAAGGTGCACATGGAGGGCTCCGTGAACGGCCACGAGTTCGAGATCGAGGGCGAGGGCGAGGGCCGCC
CCTACGAGGGCACCCAGACCGCCAAGCTGAAGGTGACCAAGGGTGGCCCCCTGCCCTTCGCCTGGGACAT
CCTGTCCCCTCAGTTCATGTACGGCTCCAAGGCCTACGTGAAGCACCCCGCCGACATCCCCGACTACTTG
AAGCTGTCCTTCCCCGAGGGCTTCAAGTGGGAGCGCGTGATGAACTTCGAGGACGGCGGCGTGGTGACCG
TGACCCAGGACTCCTCCCTGCAGGACGGCGAGTTCATCTACAAGGTGAAGCTGCGCGGCACCAACTTCCC
CTCCGACGGCCCCGTAATGCAGAAGAAGACCATGGGCTGGGAGGCCTCCTCCGAGCGGATGTACCCCGAG
GACGGCGCCCTGAAGGGCGAGATCAAGCAGAGGCTGAAGCTGAAGGACGGCGGCCACTACGACGCTGAGG
TCAAGACCACCTACAAGGCCAAGAAGCCCGTGCAGCTGCCCGGCGCCTACAACGTCAACATCAAGTTGGA
CATCACCTCCCACAACGAGGACTACACCATCGTGGAACAGTACGAACGCGCCGAGGGCCGCCACTCCACC
GGCGGCATGGACGAGCTGTACAAGTAGGGCGCGCCAGATCTGGGGCTGGCTTAACTATGCGGCATCAGAG
CAGATTGTACTGAGAGTGCACCACGCTTTTCAATTCAATTCATCATTTTTTTTTTATTCTTTTTTTTGAT
TTCGGTTTCTTTGAAATTTTTTTGATTCGGTAATCTCCGAACAGAAGGAAGAACGAAGGAAGGAGCACAG
ACTTAGATTGGTATATATACGCATATGTAGTGTTGAAGAAACATGAAATTGCCCAGTATTCTTAACCCAA
CTGCACAGAACAAAAACCTGCAGGAAACGAAGATAAATCATGTCGAAAGCTACATATAAGGAACGTGCTG
CTACTCATCCTAGTCCTGTTGCTGCCAAGCTATTTAATATCATGCACGAAAAGCAAACAAACTTGTGTGC
TTCATTGGATGTTCGTACCACCAAGGAATTACTGGAGTTAGTTGAAGCATTAGGTCCCAAAATTTGTTTA
CTAAAAACACATGTGGATATCTTGACTGATTTTTCCATGGAGGGCACAGTTAAGCCGCTAAAGGCATTAT
CCGCCAAGTACAATTTTTTACTCTTCGAAGACAGAAAATTTGCTGACATTGGTAATACAGTCAAATTGCA
GTACTCTGCGGGTGTATACAGAATAGCAGAATGGGCAGACATTACGAATGCACACGGTGTGGTGGGCCCA
GGTATTGTTAGCGGTTTGAAGCAGGCGGCAGAAGAAGTAACAAAGGAACCTAGAGGCCTTTTGATGTTAG
CAGAATTGTCATGCAAGGGCTCCCTATCTACTGGAGAATATACTAAGGGTACTGTTGACATTGCGAAGAG
CGACAAAGATTTTGTTATCGGCTTTATTGCTCAAAGAGACATGGGTGGAAGAGATGAAGGTTACGATTGG
TTGATTATGACACCCGGTGTGGGTTTAGATGACAAGGGAGACGCATTGGGTCAACAGTATAGAACCGTGG
ATGATGTGGTCTCTACAGGATCTGACATTATTATTGTTGGAAGAGGACTATTTGCAAAGGGAAGGGATGC
TAAGGTAGAGGGTGAACGTTACAGAAAAGCAGGCTGGGAAGCATATTTGAGAAGATGCGGCCAGCAAAAC
TAAAAAACTGTATTATAAGTAAATGCATGTATACTAAACTCACAAATTAGAGCTTCAATTTAATTATATC
AGTTATTACCCTGCGGTGTGAAATACCGCACAGATGCGTAAGGAGAAAATACCCGAGCTCGAATTCATCG
ATGATATCAGATCCACTAGTGGCCTATGCGGCCGCGGATCTGCCGGTCTCCCTATAGTGAGTCGTATTAA
TTTCGATAAGCCAGGTTAACCTGCATTAATGAATCGGCCAACGCGCGGGGAGAGGCGGTTTGCGTATTGG
GCGCTCTTCCGCTTCCTCGCTCACTGACTCGCTGCGCTCGGTCGTTCGGCTGCGGCGAGCGGTATCAGCT
CACTCAAAGGCGGTAATACGGTTATCCACAGAATCAGGGGATAACGCAGGAAAGAACATGTGAGCAAAAG
GCCAGCAAAAGGCCAGGAACCGTAAAAAGGCCGCGTTGCTGGCGTTTTTCCATAGGCTCCGCCCCCCTGA
CGAGCATCACAAAAATCGACGCTCAAGTCAGAGGTGGCGAAACCCGACAGGACTATAAAGATACCAGGCG
TTTCCCCCTGGAAGCTCCCTCGTGCGCTCTCCTGTTCCGACCCTGCCGCTTACCGGATACCTGTCCGCCT
TTCTCCCTTCGGGAAGCGTGGCGCTTTCTCAATGCTCACGCTGTAGGTATCTCAGTTCGGTGTAGGTCGT
TCGCTCCAAGCTGGGCTGTGTGCACGAACCCCCCGTTCAGCCCGACCGCTGCGCCTTATCCGGTAACTAT
CGTCTTGAGTCCAACCCGGTAAGACACGACTTATCGCCACTGGCAGCAGCCACTGGTAACAGGATTAGCA
GAGCGAGGTATGTAGGCGGTGCTACAGAGTTCTTGAAGTGGTGGCCTAACTACGGCTACACTAGAAGGAC
AGTATTTGGTATCTGCGCTCTGCTGAAGCCAGTTACCTTCGGAAAAAGAGTTGGTAGCTCTTGATCCGGC
AAACAAACCACCGCTGGTAGCGGTGGTTTTTTTGTTTGCAAGCAGCAGATTACGCGCAGAAAAAAAGGAT
CTCAAGAAGATCCTTTGATCTTTTCTACGGGGTCTGACGCTCAGTGGAACGAAAACTCACGTTAAGGGAT
TTTGGTCATGAGATTATCAAAAAGGATCTTCACCTAGATCCTTTTAAATTAAAAATGAAGTTTTAAATCA
ATCTAAAGTATATATGAGTAAACTTGGTCTGACAGTTACCAATGCTTAATCAGTGAGGCACCTATCTCAG
CGATCTGTCTATTTCGTTCATCCATAGTTGCCTGACTCCCCGTCGTGTAGATAACTACGATACGGGAGGG
CTTACCATCTGGCCCCAGTGCTGCAATGATACCGCGAGACCCACGCTCACCGGCTCCAGATTTATCAGCA
ATAAACCAGCCAGCCGGAAGGGCCGAGCGCAGAAGTGGTCCTGCAACTTTATCCGCCTCCATCCAGTCTA
TTAATTGTTGCCGGGAAGCTAGAGTAAGTAGTTCGCCAGTTAATAGTTTGCGCAACGTTGTTGCCATTGC
TACAGGCATCGTGGTGTCACGCTCGTCGTTTGGTATGGCTTCATTCAGCTCCGGTTCCCAACGATCAAGG
CGAGTTACATGATCCCCCATGTTGTGCAAAAAAGCGGTTAGCTCCTTCGGTCCTCCGATCGTTGTCAGAA
GTAAGTTGGCCGCAGTGTTATCACTCATGGTTATGGCAGCACTGCATAATTCTCTTACTGTCATGCCATC
CGTAAGATGCTTTTCTGTGACTGGTGAGTACTCAACCAAGTCATTCTGAGAATAGTGTATGCGGCGACCG
AGTTGCTCTTGCCCGGCGTCAATACGGGATAATACCGCGCCACATAGCAGAACTTTAAAAGTGCTCATCA
TTGGAAAACGTTCTTCGGGGCGAAAACTCTCAAGGATCTTACCGCTGTTGAGATCCAGTTCGATGTAACC
CACTCGTGCACCCAACTGATCTTCAGCATCTTTTACTTTCACCAGCGTTTCTGGGTGAGCAAAAACAGGA
AGGCAAAATGCCGCAAAAAAGGGAATAAGGGCGACACGGAAATGTTGAATACTCATACTCTTCCTTTTTC
AATATTATTGAAGCATTTATCAGGGTTATTGTCTCATGAGCGGATACATATTTGAATGTATTTAGAAAAA
TAAACAAATAGGGGTTCCGCGCACATTTCCCCGAAAAGTGCCACCTGACGTCTAAGAAACCATTATTATC
ATGACATTAACCTATAAAAATAGGCGTATCACGAGGCCCTTTCGTCTCGCGCGTTTCGGTGATGACGGTG
AAAACCTCTGACACATGCAGCTCCCGGAGACGGTCACAGCTTGTCTGTAAGCGGATGCCGGGAGCAGACA
AGCCCGTCAGGGCGCGTCAGCGGGTGTTGGCGGGTGTCGGGGCTGGCTTAACTATGCGGCATCAGAGCAG
ATTGTACTGAGAGTGCACCATATGGACATATTGTCGTTAGAACGCGGCTACAATTAATACATAACCTTAT
GTATCATACACATACGATTTAGGTGACACTATA
Features (pLannotate 1.2.2; 13 found; start..end, strand, type, name):
     87..797     +  CDS            mCherry: monomeric derivative of DsRed fluorescent protein (Shaner et al., 2004) mammalian codon-optimized
    816..863     +  misc_feature   bom (fragment): basis of mobility region from pBR322
    874..1089    +  promoter       URA3 promoter: S. cerevisiae URA3
   1090..1893    +  CDS            URA3: orotidine-5'-phosphate decarboxylase, required for uracil biosynthesis; S. cerevisiae URA3; yeast auxotrophic marker, counterselectable with 5-fluoroorotic acid (5-FOA)
   1972..2013    +  misc_feature   bom (fragment): basis of mobility region from pBR322
   2081..2099    -  promoter       T7 promoter: promoter for bacteriophage T7 RNA polymerase
   2121..2174    -  CDS            lacI (fragment): lac repressor; lacI; The lac repressor binds to the lac operator to inhibit transcription in E. coli. This inhibition can be relieved by adding lactose or isopropyl-β-D-thiogalactopyranoside (IPTG).
   2357..2945    -  rep_origin     ori: high-copy-number ColE1/pMB1/pBR322/pUC origin of replication
   3116..3976    -  CDS            AmpR: β-lactamase; bla; confers resistance to ampicillin, carbenicillin, and related antibiotics
   3977..4081    -  promoter       AmpR promoter: bla
   4176..4211    +  CDS            rop (fragment): Rop protein, which maintains plasmids at low copy number; rop
   4313..4364    +  misc_feature   bom (fragment): basis of mobility region from pBR322
   4427..2       +  promoter       SP6 promoter (across the origin): promoter for bacteriophage SP6 RNA polymerase
