[The description below was written by a language model from this plasmid's Addgene catalogue record and pLannotate feature annotations shown in this document.]
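Description:
pCY 3090-06 is a yeast tagging cassette plasmid, built on the pCY 3090-02 backbone and intended as a PCR template rather than as a replicating yeast vector. The 4,443 bp depositor sequence carries a high-copy ColE1/pUC-type origin and an ampicillin resistance gene with its own bla promoter for propagation and selection in E. coli. No yeast origin or centromere is annotated, which fits its catalogued role as a cassette for PCR amplification and integration by homologous recombination.

The working module is described as yEpolylinker-mCherry-URA3. The feature table shows an mCherry coding sequence (annotated as the mammalian codon-optimized form of this monomeric DsRed derivative) followed shortly by the S. cerevisiae URA3 promoter and URA3 open reading frame. The 1,220 bp URA3 insert was amplified from pRS316 and cloned between BglII and SacI sites. The polylinker named in the record is not separately annotated, though the short region upstream of mCherry is where it would be expected. No promoter is annotated in front of mCherry, which suits a C-terminal tagging design. In such a design, amplification with primers bearing homology to a target locus fuses the linker and red fluorescent protein in frame to the 3′ end of a chromosomal gene, so expression comes from the native promoter. URA3 selects for integrants on medium lacking uracil and can be counterselected with 5-FOA.

Flanking SP6 and T7 promoters, along with short bom, rop and lacI fragments, appear to be backbone remnants with no stated function. The plasmid belongs to a cassette series for live-cell imaging of proteins and high-resolution techniques in yeast. The depositor notes that minor sequence discrepancies do not affect function.
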