Addgene plasmid #36233: pCY 3090-06
Depositing lab: Anne Robinson. Depositing organization: University of Delaware. Publication: Cassette series designed for live-cell imaging of proteins and high-resolution techniques in yeast. Young CL, Raden DL, Caplan JL, Czymmek KJ, Robinson AS. Yeast. 2012 Mar;29(3-4):119-36. doi: 10.1002/yea.2895. Epub 2012 Apr 4. PubMed 22473760.
Backbone
  Vector backbone: pCY 3090-02
  Vector type: Yeast cassette for PCR and homologous recombination
  Selectable markers: URA3
Growth in bacteria
  Bacterial resistance: Ampicillin, 100 μg/mL
  Growth temperature: 37°C
  Growth strain: DH5alpha
  Growth instructions: DH5alpha used for DNA recovery of plasmid (i.e. DNA preps).
  Copy number: Unknown
Gene/Insert
  Gene/Insert name: URA3
  Insert size (bp): 1220
  Tag / fusion protein: yEpolylinker-mCherry-URA3 (C terminal on backbone)
  Cloning method: Restriction Enzyme; 5′ cloning site BglII (unknown if destroyed); 3′ cloning site SacI (unknown if destroyed)
  Sequencing primers: 5′ CACCATCGTGGAACAGTACG
Resource information
  A portion of this plasmid was derived from a plasmid made by: URA3 was amplified from pRS316 (Sikorski, R. S. and Hieter, P. (1989). A system of shuttle vectors and yeast host strains designed for efficient manipulation of DNA in Saccharomyces cerevisiae. Genetics 122, 19-27.); however, parental vector contains mCherry for which a MTA is required (R. Tsien lab) - please see: http://depts.washington.edu/yeastrc/pages/pBS35.html
Terms and licenses: Academic/Nonprofit Terms; Industry Terms: Not Available to Industry
Depositor comments: The minor discrepancies between the Addgene and author's sequence do not affect the plasmid function.
How to cite: pCY 3090-06 was a gift from Anne Robinson (Addgene plasmid # 36233 ; http://n2t.net/addgene:36233 ; RRID:Addgene_36233)
