>Addgene plasmid #36233 | pCY 3090-06 | addgene partial sequence | sequence record 47213 | SP6 5'-ATTTAGGTGACACTATAG-3'
GGATCCCCGGGCTTAAGATCGGTGACGGTGCTGGTTTAATTAACATGGTGAGCAAGGGCGAGGAGGATAA
CATGGCCATCATCAAGGAGTTCATGCGCTTCAAGGTGCACATGGAGGGCTCCGTGAACGGCCACGAGTTC
GAGATCGAGGGCGAGGGCGAGGGCCGCCCCTACGAGGGCACCCAGACCGCCAAGCTGAAGGTGACCAAGG
GTGGCCCCCTGCCCTTCGCCTGGGACATCCTGTCCCCTCAGTTCATGTACGGCTCCAAGGCCTACGTGAA
GCACCCCGCCGACATCCCCGACTACTTGAAGCTGTCCTTCCCCGAGGGCTTCAAGTGGGAGCGCGTGATG
AACTTCGAGGACGGCGGCGTGGTGACCGTGACCCAGGACTCCTCCCTGCAGGACGGCGAGTTCATCTACA
AGGTGAAGCTGCGCGGCACCAACTTCCCCTCCGACGGCCCCGTAATGCAGAAGAAGACCATGGGCTGGGA
GGCCTCCTCCGAGCGGATGTACCCCGAGGACGGCGCCCTGAAGGGCGAGATCAAGCAGAGGCTGAAGCTG
AAGGACGGCGGCCACTACGACGCTGAGGTCAAGACCACCTACAAGGCCAAGAAGCCCGTGCAGCTGCCCG
GCGCCTACAACGTCAACATCAAGTTGGACATCACCTCCCACAACGAGGACTACACCATCGTGGAACAGTA
CGAACGCGCCGAGGGCCGCCACTCCACCGGCGGCATGGACGAGCTGTACAAGTAGGGCGCGCCAGATCTG
GGGCTGGCTTAACTATGCGGCATCAGAGCAGATTGTACTGAGAGTGCACCATACCACCT
