>Addgene plasmid #36233 | pCY 3090-06 | addgene partial sequence | sequence record 47271 | mCherry-F 5'-ccccgtaatgcagaagaaga-3'
CCCGAGGAGGCGCCCTGAAGGGCGAGATCAAGCAGAGGCTGAAGCTGAAGGACGGCGGCCACTACGACGC
TGAGGTCAAGACCACCTACAAGGCCAAGAAGCCCGTGCAGCTGCCCGGCGCCTACAACGTCAACATCAAG
TTGGACATCACCTCCCACAACGAGGACTACACCATCGTGGAACAGTACGAACGCGCCGAGGGCCGCCACT
CCACCGGCGGCATGGACGAGCTGTACAAGTAGGGCGCGCCAGATCTGGGGCTGGCTTAACTATGCGGCAT
CAGAGCAGATTGTACTGAGAGTGCACCATACCACCTTTTCAATTCATCATTTTTTTTTTATTCTTTTTTT
TGATTTCGGTTTCCTTGAAATTTTTTTGATTCGGTAATCTCCGAACAGAAGGAAGAACGAAGGAAGGAGC
ACAGACTTAGATTGGTATATATACGCATATGTAGTGTTGAAGAAACATGAAATTGCCCAGTATTCTTAAC
CCAACTGCACAGAACAAAAACCTGCAGGAAACGAAGATAAATCATGTCGAAAGCTACATATAAGGAACGT
GCTGCTACTCATCCTAGTCCTGTTGCTGCCAAGCTATTTAATATCATGCACGAAAAGCAAACAAACTTGT
GTGCTTCATTGGATGTTCGTACCACCAAGGAATTACTGGAGTTAGTTGAAGCATTAGGTCCCAAAATTTG
TTTACTAAAAACACATGTGGATATCTTGACTGATTTTTCCATGGAGGGCACAGTTAAGCCGCTAAAGGCA
TTATCCGCCAAGTACAATTT
